Addgene plasmid #225508: pcDNA -TMEM9-3xHA
Purpose: TMEM9 expression vector
Depositing lab: Wade Harper. Depositing organization: Harvard Medical School. Publication: EndoMAP.v1 charts the structural landscape of human early endosome complexes. Gonzalez-Lozano MA, Schmid EW, Miguel Whelan E, Jiang Y, Paulo JA, Walter JC, Harper JW. Nature. 2025 Jul;643(8070):252-261. doi: 10.1038/s41586-025-09059-y. Epub 2025 May 28. PubMed 40437099.
Backbone
  Vector backbone: pcDNA3.1
  Vector type: Mammalian Expression
  Selectable markers: Hygromycin
Growth in bacteria
  Bacterial resistance: Ampicillin, 100 μg/mL
  Growth temperature: 37°C
  Growth strain: DH5alpha
  Copy number: High Copy
Gene/Insert
  Gene/Insert name: TMEM9
  Species: H. sapiens (human)
  Entrez Gene: TMEM9 (a.k.a. DERM4, TMEM9A)
  Tag / fusion protein: 3xHA (C terminal on insert)
  Cloning method: Gateway Cloning
Terms and licenses: Academic/Nonprofit Terms; Industry Terms: Not Available to Industry
Depositor comments: Please visit https://doi.org/10.1101/2025.02.07.636106 for bioRxiv preprint.
How to cite: pcDNA -TMEM9-3xHA was a gift from Wade Harper (Addgene plasmid # 225508 ; http://n2t.net/addgene:225508 ; RRID:Addgene_225508)
