[The description below was written by a language model from this plasmid's Addgene catalogue record and pLannotate feature annotations shown in this document.]
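Description:
pcDNA-TMEM9-3xHA is a mammalian expression plasmid built on a pcDNA3.1 backbone (about 6.3 kb by the sequenced record) that drives expression of human TMEM9 (also known as DERM4 or TMEM9A) carrying a C-terminal triple HA epitope tag. It is propagated in E. coli through a high-copy ColE1/pUC-type origin and selected with ampicillin via the β-lactamase gene under its own promoter. An f1 phage origin is also present, along with remnants of lac regulatory sequence (CAP site, lac promoter and operator) typical of this vector family.

The TMEM9 coding sequence sits downstream of the human cytomegalovirus immediate-early enhancer and promoter, which gives strong constitutive transcription in most mammalian cell lines, and is terminated by the bovine growth hormone polyadenylation signal. A T7 promoter lies between the CMV promoter and the insert. The open reading frame is flanked by attB1 and attB2 sites, consistent with the recorded Gateway cloning route, and reads through attB2 into the HA tag; automated annotation detected only a fragment of the 3xHA element, although the catalogue lists a full 3xHA tag. A separate cassette, with the SV40 enhancer/early promoter driving the hygromycin phosphotransferase gene and an SV40 poly(A) signal, allows hygromycin selection of stably transfected cells. Short matches to a bleomycin-resistance gene and an HIV-1 LTR are annotated only as fragments and are probably not functional.

The stated purpose is simply TMEM9 expression. The HA tag makes the protein suitable for immunodetection or affinity capture, and the associated study concerns mapping human early endosome protein complexes.
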