Features (pLannotate 1.2.2; 23 found; start..end, strand, type, name):
      1..589     +  rep_origin     ori: high-copy-number ColE1/pMB1/pBR322/pUC origin of replication
    772..864     +  CDS            lacI (fragment): lac repressor; lacI; The lac repressor binds to the lac operator to inhibit transcription in E. coli. This inhibition can be relieved by adding lactose or isopropyl-β-D-thiogalactopyranoside (IPTG).
    877..898     +  protein_bind   CAP binding site: CAP binding activates transcription in the presence of cAMP. E. coli catabolite activator protein
    913..943     +  promoter       lac promoter: promoter for the E. coli lac operon
    951..967     +  protein_bind   lac operator: The lac repressor binds to the lac operator to inhibit transcription in E. coli. This inhibition can be relieved by adding lactose or isopropyl-β-D-thiogalactopyranoside (IPTG). lac repressor encoded by lacI
   1040..1161    -  polyA_signal   SV40 poly(A) signal: SV40 polyadenylation signal
   1156..1281    -  CDS            ble (fragment): BLE_KLEPN - Experimental evidence at protein level: Swiss-Prot protein existence level 1. Binding protein with a strong affinity to the bleomycin family of antibiotics. Binds to CL990; an antimitotic-antibiotic compound. From Klebsiella pneumoniae.
   1291..2316    -  CDS            HygR: aminoglycoside phosphotransferase from E. coli; aph(4)-Ia; confers resistance to hygromycin
   2365..2694    -  promoter       SV40 promoter: SV40 enhancer and early promoter
   2708..3136    -  rep_origin     f1 ori (sequence partly withheld): f1 bacteriophage origin of replication; arrow indicates direction of (+) strand synthesis
   3157..3178    -  promoter       SV40 promoter (fragment): SV40 enhancer and early promoter
   3285..3396    -  polyA_signal   bGH poly(A) signal: bovine growth hormone polyadenylation signal
   3509..3525    -  CDS            3xHA (fragment): three tandem HA epitope tags
   3527..3551    +  protein_bind   attB2: mutant version of attB; recombination site for the Gateway® BP reaction BP Clonase™
   3553..4101    -  CDS            TMEM9: TMEM9_HUMAN - Also known as DERP4 From Homo sapiens (Human).
   4107..4124    -  protein_bind   attB1 (fragment): mutant version of attB; core recombination site for the Gateway® BP reaction BP Clonase™
   4213..4231    -  promoter       T7 promoter: promoter for bacteriophage T7 RNA polymerase
   4247..4280    -  LTR            5' LTR (truncated) (fragment): truncated 5' long terminal repeat (LTR) from HIV-1
   4276..4479    -  promoter       CMV promoter: human cytomegalovirus (CMV) immediate early promoter
   4480..4859    -  enhancer       CMV enhancer: human cytomegalovirus immediate early enhancer
   5014..5066    +  misc_feature   bom (fragment): basis of mobility region from pBR322
   5125..5229    +  promoter       AmpR promoter: bla
   5230..6090    +  CDS            AmpR: β-lactamase; bla; confers resistance to ampicillin, carbenicillin, and related antibiotics
>Addgene plasmid #225508 | pcDNA -TMEM9-3xHA | addgene full sequence | sequence record 443321 | Addgene NGS Result
TTGAGATCCTTTTTTTCTGCGCGTAATCTGCTGCTTGCAAACAAAAAAACCACCGCTACCAGCGGTGGTT
TGTTTGCCGGATCAAGAGCTACCAACTCTTTTTCCGAAGGTAACTGGCTTCAGCAGAGCGCAGATACCAA
ATACTGTTCTTCTAGTGTAGCCGTAGTTAGGCCACCACTTCAAGAACTCTGTAGCACCGCCTACATACCT
CGCTCTGCTAATCCTGTTACCAGTGGCTGCTGCCAGTGGCGATAAGTCGTGTCTTACCGGGTTGGACTCA
AGACGATAGTTACCGGATAAGGCGCAGCGGTCGGGCTGAACGGGGGGTTCGTGCACACAGCCCAGCTTGG
AGCGAACGACCTACACCGAACTGAGATACCTACAGCGTGAGCTATGAGAAAGCGCCACGCTTCCCGAAGG
GAGAAAGGCGGACAGGTATCCGGTAAGCGGCAGGGTCGGAACAGGAGAGCGCACGAGGGAGCTTCCAGGG
GGAAACGCCTGGTATCTTTATAGTCCTGTCGGGTTTCGCCACCTCTGACTTGAGCGTCGATTTTTGTGAT
GCTCGTCAGGGGGGCGGAGCCTATGGAAAAACGCCAGCAACGCGGCCTTTTTACGGTTCCTGGCCTTTTG
CTGGCCTTTTGCTCACATGTTCTTTCCTGCGTTATCCCCTGATTCTGTGGATAACCGTATTACCGCCTTT
GAGTGAGCTGATACCGCTCGCCGCAGCCGAACGACCGAGCGCAGCGAGTCAGTGAGCGAGGAAGCGGAAG
AGCGCCCAATACGCAAACCGCCTCTCCCCGCGCGTTGGCCGATTCATTAATGCAGCTGGCACGACAGGTT
TCCCGACTGGAAAGCGGGCAGTGAGCGCAACGCAATTAATGTGAGTTAGCTCACTCATTAGGCACCCCAG
GCTTTACACTTTATGCTTCCGGCTCGTATGTTGTGTGGAATTGTGAGCGGATAACAATTTCACACAGGAA
ACAGCTATGACCATGATTACGCCAAGCTCTAGCTAGAGGTCGACGGTATACAGACATGATAAGATACATT
GATGAGTTTGGACAAACCACAACTAGAATGCAGTGAAAAAAATGCTTTATTTGTGAAATTTGTGATGCTA
TTGCTTTATTTGTAACCATTATAAGCTGCAATAAACAAGTTGGGGTGGGCGAAGAACTCCAGCATGAGAT
CCCCGCGCTGGAGGATCATCCAGCCGGCGTCCCGGAAAACGATTCCGAAGCCCAACCTTTCATAGAAGGC
GGCGGTGGAATCGAAATCTCGTAGCACGTGCTATTCCTTTGCCCTCGGACGAGTGCTGGGGCGTCGGTTT
CCACTATCGGCGAGTACTTCTACACAGCCATCGGTCCAGACGGCCGCGCTTCTGCGGGCGATTTGTGTAC
GCCCGACAGTCCCGGCTCCGGATCGGACGATTGCGTCGCATCGACCCTGCGCCCAAGCTGCATCATCGAA
ATTGCCGTCAACCAAGCTCTGATAGAGTTGGTCAAGACCAATGCGGAGCATATACGCCCGGAGCCGCGGC
GATCCTGCAAGCTCCGGATGCCTCCGCTCGAAGTAGCGCGTCTGCTGCTCCATACAAGCCAACCACGGCC
TCCAGAAGAAGATGTTGGCGACCTCGTATTGGGAATCCCCGAACATCGCCTCGCTCCAGTCAATGACCGC
TGTTATGCGGCCATTGTCCGTCAGGACATTGTTGGAGCCGAAATCCGCGTGCACGAGGTGCCGGACTTCG
GGGCAGTCCTCGGCCCAAAGCATCAGCTCATCGAGAGCCTGCGCGACGGACGCACTGACGGTGTCGTCCA
TCACAGTTTGCCAGTGATACACATGGGGATCAGCAATCGCGCATATGAAATCACGCCATGTAGTGTATTG
ACCGATTCCTTGCGGTCCGAATGGGCCGAACCCGCTCGTCTGGCTAAGATCGGCCGCAGCGATCGCATCC
ATGGCCTCCGCGACCGGCTGCAGAACAGCGGGCAGTTCGGTTTCAGGCAGGTCTTGCAACGTGACACCCT
GTGCACGGCGGGAGATGCAATAGGTCAGGCTCTCGCTGAATTCCCCAATGTCAAGCACTTCCGGAATCGG
GAGCGCGGCCGATGCAAAGTGCCGATAAACATAACGATCTTTGTAGAAACCATCGGCGCAGCTATTTACC
CGCAGGACATATCCACGCCCTCCTACATCGAAGCTGAAAGCACGAGATTCTTCGCCCTCCGAGAGCTGCA
TCAGGTCGGAGACGCTGTCGAACTTTTCGATCAGAAACTTCTCGACAGACGTCGCGGTGAGTTCAGGCTT
TTTCATCACGTGCTGATCAGATCCGAAAATGGATATACAAGCTCCCGGGAGCTTTTTGCAAAAGCCTAGG
CCTCCAAAAAAGCCTCCTCACTACTTCTGGAATAGCTCAGAGGCAGAGGCGGCCTCGGCCTCTGCATAAA
TAAAAAAAATTAGTCAGCCATGGGGCGGAGAATGGGCGGAACTGGGCGGAGTTAGGGGCGGGATGGGCGG
AGTTAGGGGCGGGACTATGGTTGCTGACTAATTGAGATGCATGCTTTGCATACTTCTGCCTGCTGGGGAG
CCTGGGGACTTTCCACACCTGGTTGCTGACTAATTGAGATGCATGCTTTGCATACTTCTGCCTGCTGGGG
AGCCTGGGGACTTTCCACACCCTAACTGACACACATTCCACAGAATTAATTCGCGTTAAATTTTTGTTAA
ATCAGCTCATTTTTTAACCAATAGGCCGAAATCGGCAAAATCCCTTATAAATCAAAAGAATAGACCGAGA
TAGGGT
[37 nt withheld, positions 2807-2843]
AAAGAACGTGGACTCCAACGTCAAAGG
[49 nt withheld, positions 2871-2919]
T
[91 nt withheld, positions 2921-3011]
G
[124 nt withheld, positions 3013-3136]
GGGGATACCCCCTAGAGCCCCAGCTGGTTCTTTCCGCCTCAGAAGCCATAGAGCCCACCGCATCCCCAGC
ATGCCTGCTATTGTCTTCCCCTTGCTGTCCTGCCCCACCCCACCCCCCAGAATAGAATGACACCTACTCA
GACAATGCGATGCAATTTCCTCATTTTATTAGGAAAGGACAGTGGGAGTGGCACCTTCCAGGGTCAAGGA
AGGCACGGGGGAGGGGCAAACAACAGATGGCTGGCAACTAGAAGGCACAGTCGAGGCTGATCAGCGGGTT
TAAACGGGCCCTCTAGACTCGAGTTTCAAGCGTAGTCTGGTACATCATAAGGGTATGCATAGTCAGGTAC
GTCATAAGGATAAGCGTAATCTGGAACATCGTATGGGTAAACCACTTTGTACAAGAAAGTTGGGTAGCTG
AGCATCTTGTGCCGATCGAAGACTGTCTTCCGCTGCTCCTGCACCTGCAGCTTCCACCGCTGCTGGGCAC
CTTCCACACGCTCCAGGACTGTGTTTGCTCGGGGTCCCCCGAGGGATGCAGCAGCTGCTGCCATAGAGCG
AGCATCCTCATTCTCCTCCTCATTGTGCAGTTGCTCAGTGTATGCATCCGGCTTTCGGATCAGAGGGTCC
ACCAGCATCAGGAAGGCCATGTAGAGCAACAGGGCACCCACCACGGACAGGTAGATGACAATGATGACCT
TGATGGTGGTGGTGCTGCGCTCCTCGTACCTGCACTCGCACAGCAGGCAGTAGGCCTCCACGTCATGGCC
AGGCACTGGCATGGGCTCCACCACGTGCAGGCAGTTGCAGTCCTTCTGGGATACATTCTGGTTGTAAATG
TGCCCACTGATGTTTCTATAAGGTGGACAGATGCATTTGCACCGGATATCTTCAGAACTCTTGTTGGCTT
CAGCTGGGGGCACCAGCAAACACCCGACCACAGCCACCAAAGATAAGAGCTTCATGCCAACTTTTTTGTA
CAAACTTGTTGATATCTGCAGAATTCCACCACACTGGACTAGTGGATCCGAGCTCGGTACCAAGCTTAAG
TTTAAACGCTAGCCAGCTTGGGTCTCCCTATAGTGAGTCGTATTAATTTCGATAAGCCAGTAAGCAGTGG
GTTCTCTAGTTAGCCAGAGAGCTCTGCTTATATAGACCTCCCACCGTACACGCCTACCGCCCATTTGCGT
CAATGGGGCGGAGTTGTTACGACATTTTGGAAAGTCCCGTTGATTTTGGTGCCAAAACAAACTCCCATTG
ACGTCAATGGGGTGGAGACTTGGAAATCCCCGTGAGTCAAACCGCTATCCACGCCCATTGATGTACTGCC
AAAACCGCATCACCATGGTAATAGCGATGACTAATACGTAGATGTACTGCCAAGTAGGAAAGTCCCATAA
GGTCATGTACTGGGCATAATGCCAGGCGGGCCATTTACCGTCATTGACGTCAATAGGGGGCGTACTTGGC
ATATGATACACTTGATGTACTGCCAAGTGGGCAGTTTACCGTAAATACTCCACCCATTGACGTCAATGGA
AAGTCCCTATTGGCGTTACTATGGGAACATACGTCATTATTGACGTCAATGGGCGGGGGTCGTTGGGCGG
TCAGCCAGGCGGGCCATTTACCGTAAGTTATGTAACGCGGAACTCCATATATGGGCTATGAACTAATGAC
CCCGTAATTGATTACTATTAATAACTAGTCAATAATCAATGTCAACGCGTATATCTGGCCCGTACATCGC
GAAGCAGCGCAAAACGCCTAACCCTAAGCAGATTCTTCATGCAATTGTCGGTCAAGCCTTGCCTTGTTGT
AGCTTAAATTTTGCTCGCGCACTACTCAGCGACCTCCAACACACAAGCAGGGAGCAGATACTGGCTTAAC
TATGCGGCATCAGAGCAGATTGTACTGAGAGTGCACCATAGGGGATCGGGAGATCTCCCGATCCGTCGAC
GTCAGGTGGCACTTTTCGGGGAAATGTGCGCGGAACCCCTATTTGTTTATTTTTCTAAATACATTCAAAT
ATGTATCCGCTCATGAGACAATAACCCTGATAAATGCTTCAATAATATTGAAAAAGGAAGAGTATGAGTA
TTCAACATTTCCGTGTCGCCCTTATTCCCTTTTTTGCGGCATTTTGCCTTCCTGTTTTTGCTCACCCAGA
AACGCTGGTGAAAGTAAAAGATGCTGAAGATCAGTTGGGTGCACGAGTGGGTTACATCGAACTGGATCTC
AACAGCGGTAAGATCCTTGAGAGTTTTCGCCCCGAAGAACGTTTTCCAATGATGAGCACTTTTAAAGTTC
TGCTATGTGGCGCGGTATTATCCCGTATTGACGCCGGGCAAGAGCAACTCGGTCGCCGCATACACTATTC
TCAGAATGACTTGGTTGAGTACTCACCAGTCACAGAAAAGCATCTTACGGATGGCATGACAGTAAGAGAA
TTATGCAGTGCTGCCATAACCATGAGTGATAACACTGCGGCCAACTTACTTCTGACAACGATCGGAGGAC
CGAAGGAGCTAACCGCTTTTTTGCACAACATGGGGGATCATGTAACTCGCCTTGATCGTTGGGAACCGGA
GCTGAATGAAGCCATACCAAACGACGAGCGTGACACCACGATGCCTGTAGCAATGGCAACAACGTTGCGC
AAACTATTAACTGGCGAACTACTTACTCTAGCTTCCCGGCAACAATTAATAGACTGGATGGAGGCGGATA
AAGTTGCAGGACCACTTCTGCGCTCGGCCCTTCCGGCTGGCTGGTTTATTGCTGATAAATCTGGAGCCGG
TGAGCGTGGGTCTCGCGGTATCATTGCAGCACTGGGGCCAGATGGTAAGCCCTCCCGTATCGTAGTTATC
TACACGACGGGGAGTCAGGCAACTATGGATGAACGAAATAGACAGATCGCTGAGATAGGTGCCTCACTGA
TTAAGCATTGGTAACTGTCAGACCAAGTTTACTCATATATACTTTAGATTGATTTAAAACTTCATTTTTA
ATTTAAAAGGATCTAGGTGAAGATCCTTTTTGATAATCTCATGACCAAAATCCCTTAACGTGAGTTTTCG
TTCCACTGAGCGTCAGACCCCGTAGAAAAGATCAAAGGATCTTC
